>Addgene plasmid #161167 | pDONR221-SLC22A9_STOP | depositor full sequence | sequence record 312268 | Full Sequence
CTTTCCTGCGTTATCCCCTGATTCTGTGGATAACCGTATTACCGCCTTTGAGTGAGCTGATACCGCTCGC
CGCAGCCGAACGACCGAGCGCAGCGAGTCAGTGAGCGAGGAAGCGGAAGAGCGCCCAATACGCAAACCGC
CTCTCCCCGCGCGTTGGCCGATTCATTAATGCAGCTGGCACGACAGGTTTCCCGACTGGAAAGCGGGCAG
TGAGCGCAACGCAATTAATACGCGTACCGCTAGCCAGGAAGAGTTTGTAGAAACGCAAAAAGGCCATCCG
TCAGGATGGCCTTCTGCTTAGTTTGATGCCTGGCAGTTTATGGCGGGCGTCCTGCCCGCCACCCTCCGGG
CCGTTGCTTCACAACGTTCAAATCCGCTCCCGGCGGATTTGTCCTACTCAGGAGAGCGTTCACCGACAAA
CAACAGATAAAACGAAAGGCCCAGTCTTCCGACTGAGCCTTTCGTTTTATTTGATGCCTGGCAGTTCCCT
ACTCTCGCGTTAACGCTAGCATGGATGTTTTCCCAGTCACGACGTTGTAAAACGACGGCCAGTCTTAAGC
TCGGGCCCCAAATAATGATTTTATTTTGACTGATAGTGACCTGTTCGTTGCAACACATTGATGAGCAATG
CTTTTTTATAATGCCAACTTTGTACAAAAAAGCAGGCTCCACCATGGCATTTCAGGACCTGCTGGGACAC
GCAGGCGATCTGTGGAGATTCCAGATCCTGCAGACCGTGTTTCTGAGCATCTTCGCCGTGGCCACATACC
TGCACTTTATGCTGGAGAACTTCACCGCCTTTATCCCTGGCCACAGGTGCTGGGTGCACATCCTGGACAA
CGATACCGTGTCTGACAATGATACAGGCGCCCTGAGCCAGGACGCACTGCTGAGGATCTCCATCCCCCTG
GATTCTAATATGAGACCTGAGAAGTGTCGGAGATTTGTGCACCCACAGTGGCAGCTGCTGCACCTGAACG
GCACCTTCCCTAATACATCTGACGCCGATATGGAGCCATGCGTGGACGGCTGGGTGTATGATCGCATCAG
CTTCAGCTCCACCATCGTGACAGAGTGGGACCTGGTGTGCGATTCCCAGTCTCTGACCTCCGTGGCCAAG
TTCGTGTTTATGGCAGGAATGATGGTGGGAGGAATCCTGGGAGGACACCTGTCTGACCGGTTTGGCAGGC
GCTTCGTGCTGAGATGGTGCTACCTGCAGGTGGCAATCGTGGGAACCTGTGCCGCCCTGGCCCCAACATT
TCTGATCTATTGCAGCCTGAGGTTCCTGTCCGGCATCGCCGCCATGAGCCTGATCACCAACACAATCATG
CTGATCGCAGAGTGGGCAACCCACAGGTTCCAGGCAATGGGCATCACACTGGGCATGTGCCCCTCCGGCA
TCGCCTTTATGACCCTGGCAGGACTGGCCTTCGCCATCAGGGACTGGCACATCCTGCAGCTGGTGGTGAG
CGTGCCTTACTTCGTGATCTTTCTGACATCTAGCTGGCTGCTGGAGTCCGCCAGGTGGCTGATCATCAAC
AATAAGCCAGAGGAGGGCCTGAAGGAGCTGAGGAAGGCAGCACACCGCAGCGGAATGAAGAACGCCCGGG
ATACCCTGACACTGGAGATCCTGAAGTCCACCATGAAGAAGGAGCTGGAGGCCGCCCAGAAGAAGAAGCC
CTCTCTGTGCGAGATGCTGCACATGCCTAATATCTGTAAGAGGATCAGCCTGCTGTCCTTCACCCGCTTT
GCCAACTTCATGGCCTACTTCGGCCTGAATCTGCACGTGCAGCACCTGGGCAACAACGTGTTCCTGCTGC
AGACACTGTTCGGCGCCGTGATCCTGCTGGCAAACTGCGTGGCACCATGGGCCCTGAAGTATATGAATCG
GAGAGCCTCTCAGATGCTGCTGATGTTTCTGCTGGCCATCTGTCTGCTGGCCATCATCTTCGTGCCTCAG
GAGATGCAGACCCTGAGAGAGGTGCTGGCCACACTGGGACTGGGAGCATCCGCCCTGGCCAACACACTGG
CCTTTGCCCACGGCAATGAAGTGATCCCAACCATCATCAGGGCAAGGGCAATGGGCATCAACGCCACATT
CGCCAATATCGCAGGCGCCCTGGCACCACTGATGATGATCCTGAGCGTGTACAGCCCCCCTCTGCCATGG
ATCATCTATGGCGTGTTCCCCTTTATCTCCGGCTTCGCCTTTCTGCTGCTGCCTGAGACCCGGAACAAGC
CACTGTTTGACACAATCCAGGATGAGAAGAATGAGCGGAAGGACCCAAGAGAGCCCAAGCAGGAGGATCC
CAGAGTGGAGGTGACCCAGTTCTAAGACCCAGCTTTCTTGTACAAAGTTGGCATTATAAGAAAGCATTGC
TTATCAATTTGTTGCAACGAACAGGTCACTATCAGTCAAAATAAAATCATTATTTGCCATCCAGCTGATA
TCCCCTATAGTGAGTCGTATTACATGGTCATAGCTGTTTCCTGGCAGCTCTGGCCCGTGTCTCAAAATCT
CTGATGTTACATTGCACAAGATAAAATAATATCATCATGAACAATAAAACTGTCTGCTTACATAAACAGT
AATACAAGGGGTGTTATGAGCCATATTCAACGGGAAACGTCGAGGCCGCGATTAAATTCCAACATGGATG
CTGATTTATATGGGTATAAATGGGCTCGCGATAATGTCGGGCAATCAGGTGCGACAATCTATCGCTTGTA
TGGGAAGCCCGATGCGCCAGAGTTGTTTCTGAAACATGGCAAAGGTAGCGTTGCCAATGATGTTACAGAT
GAGATGGTCAGACTAAACTGGCTGACGGAATTTATGCCTCTTCCGACCATCAAGCATTTTATCCGTACTC
CTGATGATGCATGGTTACTCACCACTGCGATCCCCGGAAAAACAGCATTCCAGGTATTAGAAGAATATCC
TGATTCAGGTGAAAATATTGTTGATGCGCTGGCAGTGTTCCTGCGCCGGTTGCATTCGATTCCTGTTTGT
AATTGTCCTTTTAACAGCGATCGCGTATTTCGTCTCGCTCAGGCGCAATCACGAATGAATAACGGTTTGG
TTGATGCGAGTGATTTTGATGACGAGCGTAATGGCTGGCCTGTTGAACAAGTCTGGAAAGAAATGCATAA
ACTTTTGCCATTCTCACCGGATTCAGTCGTCACTCATGGTGATTTCTCACTTGATAACCTTATTTTTGAC
GAGGGGAAATTAATAGGTTGTATTGATGTTGGACGAGTCGGAATCGCAGACCGATACCAGGATCTTGCCA
TCCTATGGAACTGCCTCGGTGAGTTTTCTCCTTCATTACAGAAACGGCTTTTTCAAAAATATGGTATTGA
TAATCCTGATATGAATAAATTGCAGTTTCATTTGATGCTCGATGAGTTTTTCTAATCAGAATTGGTTAAT
TGGTTGTAACACTGGCAGAGCATTACGCTGACTTGACGGGACGGCGCAAGCTCATGACCAAAATCCCTTA
ACGTGAGTTACGCGTCGTTCCACTGAGCGTCAGACCCCGTAGAAAAGATCAAAGGATCTTCTTGAGATCC
TTTTTTTCTGCGCGTAATCTGCTGCTTGCAAACAAAAAAACCACCGCTACCAGCGGTGGTTTGTTTGCCG
GATCAAGAGCTACCAACTCTTTTTCCGAAGGTAACTGGCTTCAGCAGAGCGCAGATACCAAATACTGTTC
TTCTAGTGTAGCCGTAGTTAGGCCACCACTTCAAGAACTCTGTAGCACCGCCTACATACCTCGCTCTGCT
AATCCTGTTACCAGTGGCTGCTGCCAGTGGCGATAAGTCGTGTCTTACCGGGTTGGACTCAAGACGATAG
TTACCGGATAAGGCGCAGCGGTCGGGCTGAACGGGGGGTTCGTGCACACAGCCCAGCTTGGAGCGAACGA
CCTACACCGAACTGAGATACCTACAGCGTGAGCTATGAGAAAGCGCCACGCTTCCCGAAGGGAGAAAGGC
GGACAGGTATCCGGTAAGCGGCAGGGTCGGAACAGGAGAGCGCACGAGGGAGCTTCCAGGGGGAAACGCC
TGGTATCTTTATAGTCCTGTCGGGTTTCGCCACCTCTGACTTGAGCGTCGATTTTTGTGATGCTCGTCAG
GGGGGCGGAGCCTATGGAAAAACGCCAGCAACGCGGCCTTTTTACGGTTCCTGGCCTTTTGCTGGCCTTT
TGCTCACATGTT
Features (pLannotate 1.2.2; 10 found; start..end, strand, type, name):
    121..213     +  CDS            lacI (fragment): lac repressor; lacI; The lac repressor binds to the lac operator to inhibit transcription in E. coli. This inhibition can be relieved by adding lactose or isopropyl-β-D-thiogalactopyranoside (IPTG).
    268..295     -  terminator     rrnB T2 terminator: transcription terminator T2 from the E. coli rrnB gene
    427..470     +  terminator     rrnB T1 terminator: Escherichia coli rrnB; transcription terminator T1 from the E. coli rrnB gene
    517..553     -  CDS            lacZα (fragment): LacZα fragment of β-galactosidase; lacZ fragment
    569..668     +  protein_bind   attL1: mutant version of attL; recombination site for the Gateway® LR reaction LR Clonase™
    674..2332    +  CDS            SLC22A9: S22A9_HUMAN - Also known as hOAT4, OAT7, UST3. Experimental evidence at protein level: Swiss-Prot protein existence level 1. Sodium-independent organic anion transporter which exhibits high specificity for sulfated conjugates of xenobiotics and steroid hormones. It is also specifically activated by 3 to 5 carbons- containing short-chain fatty acids/SCFAs, including propionate, butyrate and valerate. May operate the exchange of sulfated organic components against short-chain fatty acids/SCFAs at the sinusoidal membrane of hepatocytes. From Homo sapiens (Human).
   2337..2436    -  protein_bind   attL2: mutant version of attL; recombination site for the Gateway® LR reaction LR Clonase™
   2454..2472    -  promoter       T7 promoter: promoter for bacteriophage T7 RNA polymerase
   2606..3415    +  CDS            KanR: aminoglycoside phosphotransferase; aph(3')-Ia; confers resistance to kanamycin in bacteria or G418 (Geneticin®) in eukaryotes
   3562..4150    +  rep_origin     ori: high-copy-number ColE1/pMB1/pBR322/pUC origin of replication
