>Addgene plasmid #161167 | pDONR221-SLC22A9_STOP | addgene full sequence | sequence record 334674 | Addgene NGS Result
CAAATAATGATTTTATTTTGACTGATAGTGACCTGTTCGTTGCAACACATTGATGAGCAATGCTTTTTTA
TAATGCCAACTTTGTACAAAAAAGCAGGCTCCACCATGGCATTTCAGGACCTGCTGGGACACGCAGGCGA
TCTGTGGAGATTCCAGATCCTGCAGACCGTGTTTCTGAGCATCTTCGCCGTGGCCACATACCTGCACTTT
ATGCTGGAGAACTTCACCGCCTTTATCCCTGGCCACAGGTGCTGGGTGCACATCCTGGACAACGATACCG
TGTCTGACAATGATACAGGCGCCCTGAGCCAGGACGCACTGCTGAGGATCTCCATCCCCCTGGATTCTAA
TATGAGACCTGAGAAGTGTCGGAGATTTGTGCACCCACAGTGGCAGCTGCTGCACCTGAACGGCACCTTC
CCTAATACATCTGACGCCGATATGGAGCCATGCGTGGACGGCTGGGTGTATGATCGCATCAGCTTCAGCT
CCACCATCGTGACAGAGTGGGACCTGGTGTGCGATTCCCAGTCTCTGACCTCCGTGGCCAAGTTCGTGTT
TATGGCAGGAATGATGGTGGGAGGAATCCTGGGAGGACACCTGTCTGACCGGTTTGGCAGGCGCTTCGTG
CTGAGATGGTGCTACCTGCAGGTGGCAATCGTGGGAACCTGTGCCGCCCTGGCCCCAACATTTCTGATCT
ATTGCAGCCTGAGGTTCCTGTCCGGCATCGCCGCCATGAGCCTGATCACCAACACAATCATGCTGATCGC
AGAGTGGGCAACCCACAGGTTCCAGGCAATGGGCATCACACTGGGCATGTGCCCCTCCGGCATCGCCTTT
ATGACCCTGGCAGGACTGGCCTTCGCCATCAGGGACTGGCACATCCTGCAGCTGGTGGTGAGCGTGCCTT
ACTTCGTGATCTTTCTGACATCTAGCTGGCTGCTGGAGTCCGCCAGGTGGCTGATCATCAACAATAAGCC
AGAGGAGGGCCTGAAGGAGCTGAGGAAGGCAGCACACCGCAGCGGAATGAAGAACGCCCGGGATACCCTG
ACACTGGAGATCCTGAAGTCCACCATGAAGAAGGAGCTGGAGGCCGCCCAGAAGAAGAAGCCCTCTCTGT
GCGAGATGCTGCACATGCCTAATATCTGTAAGAGGATCAGCCTGCTGTCCTTCACCCGCTTTGCCAACTT
CATGGCCTACTTCGGCCTGAATCTGCACGTGCAGCACCTGGGCAACAACGTGTTCCTGCTGCAGACACTG
TTCGGCGCCGTGATCCTGCTGGCAAACTGCGTGGCACCATGGGCCCTGAAGTATATGAATCGGAGAGCCT
CTCAGATGCTGCTGATGTTTCTGCTGGCCATCTGTCTGCTGGCCATCATCTTCGTGCCTCAGGAGATGCA
GACCCTGAGAGAGGTGCTGGCCACACTGGGACTGGGAGCATCCGCCCTGGCCAACACACTGGCCTTTGCC
CACGGCAATGAAGTGATCCCAACCATCATCAGGGCAAGGGCAATGGGCATCAACGCCACATTCGCCAATA
TCGCAGGCGCCCTGGCACCACTGATGATGATCCTGAGCGTGTACAGCCCCCCTCTGCCATGGATCATCTA
TGGCGTGTTCCCCTTTATCTCCGGCTTCGCCTTTCTGCTGCTGCCTGAGACCCGGAACAAGCCACTGTTT
GACACAATCCAGGATGAGAAGAATGAGCGGAAGGACCCAAGAGAGCCCAAGCAGGAGGATCCCAGAGTGG
AGGTGACCCAGTTCTAAGACCCAGCTTTCTTGTACAAAGTTGGCATTATAAGAAAGCATTGCTTATCAAT
TTGTTGCAACGAACAGGTCACTATCAGTCAAAATAAAATCATTATTTGCCATCCAGCTGATATCCCCTAT
AGTGAGTCGTATTACATGGTCATAGCTGTTTCCTGGCAGCTCTGGCCCGTGTCTCAAAATCTCTGATGTT
ACATTGCACAAGATAAAAATATATCATCATGAACAATAAAACTGTCTGCTTACATAAACAGTAATACAAG
GGGTGTTATGAGCCATATTCAACGGGAAACGTCGAGGCCGCGATTAAATTCCAACATGGATGCTGATTTA
TATGGGTATAAATGGGCTCGCGATAATGTCGGGCAATCAGGTGCGACAATCTATCGCTTGTATGGGAAGC
CCGATGCGCCAGAGTTGTTTCTGAAACATGGCAAAGGTAGCGTTGCCAATGATGTTACAGATGAGATGGT
CAGACTAAACTGGCTGACGGAATTTATGCCTCTTCCGACCATCAAGCATTTTATCCGTACTCCTGATGAT
GCATGGTTACTCACCACTGCGATCCCCGGAAAAACAGCATTCCAGGTATTAGAAGAATATCCTGATTCAG
GTGAAAATATTGTTGATGCGCTGGCAGTGTTCCTGCGCCGGTTGCATTCGATTCCTGTTTGTAATTGTCC
TTTTAACAGCGATCGCGTATTTCGTCTCGCTCAGGCGCAATCACGAATGAATAACGGTTTGGTTGATGCG
AGTGATTTTGATGACGAGCGTAATGGCTGGCCTGTTGAACAAGTCTGGAAAGAAATGCATAAACTTTTGC
CATTCTCACCGGATTCAGTCGTCACTCATGGTGATTTCTCACTTGATAACCTTATTTTTGACGAGGGGAA
ATTAATAGGTTGTATTGATGTTGGACGAGTCGGAATCGCAGACCGATACCAGGATCTTGCCATCCTATGG
AACTGCCTCGGTGAGTTTTCTCCTTCATTACAGAAACGGCTTTTTCAAAAATATGGTATTGATAATCCTG
ATATGAATAAATTGCAGTTTCATTTGATGCTCGATGAGTTTTTCTAATCAGAATTGGTTAATTGGTTGTA
ACACTGGCAGAGCATTACGCTGACTTGACGGGACGGCGCAAGCTCATGACCAAAATCCCTTAACGTGAGT
TACGCGTCGTTCCACTGAGCGTCAGACCCCGTAGAAAAGATCAAAGGATCTTCTTGAGATCCTTTTTTTC
TGCGCGTAATCTGCTGCTTGCAAACAAAAAAACCACCGCTACCAGCGGTGGTTTGTTTGCCGGATCAAGA
GCTACCAACTCTTTTTCCGAAGGTAACTGGCTTCAGCAGAGCGCAGATACCAAATACTGTTCTTCTAGTG
TAGCCGTAGTTAGGCCACCACTTCAAGAACTCTGTAGCACCGCCTACATACCTCGCTCTGCTAATCCTGT
TACCAGTGGCTGCTGCCAGTGGCGATAAGTCGTGTCTTACCGGGTTGGACTCAAGACGATAGTTACCGGA
TAAGGCGCAGCGGTCGGGCTGAACGGGGGGTTCGTGCACACAGCCCAGCTTGGAGCGAACGACCTACACC
GAACTGAGATACCTACAGCGTGAGCTATGAGAAAGCGCCACGCTTCCCGAAGGGAGAAAGGCGGACAGGT
ATCCGGTAAGCGGCAGGGTCGGAACAGGAGAGCGCACGAGGGAGCTTCCAGGGGGAAACGCCTGGTATCT
TTATAGTCCTGTCGGGTTTCGCCACCTCTGACTTGAGCGTCGATTTTTGTGATGCTCGTCAGGGGGGCGG
AGCCTATGGAAAAACGCCAGCAACGCGGCCTTTTTACGGTTCCTGGCCTTTTGCTGGCCTTTTGCTCACA
TGTTCTTTCCTGCGTTATCCCCTGATTCTGTGGATAACCGTATTACCGCCTTTGAGTGAGCTGATACCGC
TCGCCGCAGCCGAACGACCGAGCGCAGCGAGTCAGTGAGCGAGGAAGCGGAAGAGCGCCCAATACGCAAA
CCGCCTCTCCCCGCGCGTTGGCCGATTCATTAATGCAGCTGGCACGACAGGTTTCCCGACTGGAAAGCGG
GCAGTGAGCGCAACGCAATTAATACGCGTACCGCTAGCCAGGAAGAGTTTGTAGAAACGCAAAAAGGCCA
TCCGTCAGGATGGCCTTCTGCTTAGTTTGATGCCTGGCAGTTTATGGCGGGCGTCCTGCCCGCCACCCTC
CGGGCCGTTGCTTCACAACGTTCAAATCCGCTCCCGGCGGATTTGTCCTACTCAGGAGAGCGTTCACCGA
CAAACAACAGATAAAACGAAAGGCCCAGTCTTCCGACTGAGCCTTTCGTTTTATTTGATGCCTGGCAGTT
CCCTACTCTCGCGTTAACGCTAGCATGGATGTTTTCCCAGTCACGACGTTGTAAAACGACGGCCAGTCTT
AAGCTCGGGCCC
Features (pLannotate 1.2.2; 10 found; start..end, strand, type, name):
      1..100     +  protein_bind   attL1: mutant version of attL; recombination site for the Gateway® LR reaction LR Clonase™
    106..1764    +  CDS            SLC22A9: S22A9_HUMAN - Also known as hOAT4, OAT7, UST3. Experimental evidence at protein level: Swiss-Prot protein existence level 1. Sodium-independent organic anion transporter which exhibits high specificity for sulfated conjugates of xenobiotics and steroid hormones. It is also specifically activated by 3 to 5 carbons- containing short-chain fatty acids/SCFAs, including propionate, butyrate and valerate. May operate the exchange of sulfated organic components against short-chain fatty acids/SCFAs at the sinusoidal membrane of hepatocytes. From Homo sapiens (Human).
   1769..1868    -  protein_bind   attL2: mutant version of attL; recombination site for the Gateway® LR reaction LR Clonase™
   1886..1904    -  promoter       T7 promoter: promoter for bacteriophage T7 RNA polymerase
   2038..2847    +  CDS            KanR: aminoglycoside phosphotransferase; aph(3')-Ia; confers resistance to kanamycin in bacteria or G418 (Geneticin®) in eukaryotes
   2994..3582    +  rep_origin     ori: high-copy-number ColE1/pMB1/pBR322/pUC origin of replication
   3765..3857    +  CDS            lacI (fragment): lac repressor; lacI; The lac repressor binds to the lac operator to inhibit transcription in E. coli. This inhibition can be relieved by adding lactose or isopropyl-β-D-thiogalactopyranoside (IPTG).
   3912..3939    -  terminator     rrnB T2 terminator: transcription terminator T2 from the E. coli rrnB gene
   4071..4114    +  terminator     rrnB T1 terminator: Escherichia coli rrnB; transcription terminator T1 from the E. coli rrnB gene
   4161..4197    -  CDS            lacZα (fragment): LacZα fragment of β-galactosidase; lacZ fragment
