[The description below was written by a language model from this plasmid's Addgene catalogue record and pLannotate feature annotations shown in this document.]
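Description:
pDONR221-SLC22A9_STOP is a Gateway entry clone built on the pDONR221 backbone, carrying a codon-optimized open reading frame for human SLC22A9 (also called OAT7, OAT4 or UST3). It is a 4,212 bp plasmid propagated in E. coli from a high-copy ColE1/pUC-type origin and selected with kanamycin through an aminoglycoside phosphotransferase (KanR) gene. The repository lists it as a mammalian expression vector, but the annotated features show no mammalian promoter or polyadenylation signal. It is therefore a shuttle for the ORF rather than an expression construct in its own right.

The SLC22A9 coding sequence encodes a sodium-independent organic anion transporter. The annotation describes it as specific for sulfated conjugates of steroid hormones and xenobiotics, activated by short-chain fatty acids, and possibly acting at the sinusoidal membrane of hepatocytes. The ORF is flanked by attL1 and attL2 sites, which allow directional transfer into any attR-containing destination vector by an LR Clonase reaction. Because the ORF ends in a stop codon, this version suits untagged or N-terminally tagged expression. A companion clone without the stop codon exists for C-terminal fusions. rrnB T1 and T2 terminators sit upstream of attL1 and shield the insert from read-through transcription. A T7 promoter lies just beyond attL2, oriented back toward the insert, and short lacI and lacZα fragments are backbone remnants.

The depositor and repository sequencing records are the same length and carry the same features in the same order, differing only in their start coordinate. The plasmid belongs to a consortium collection of solute carrier clones intended for subcloning into custom expression vectors to study transporters.
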