Addgene plasmid #161167: pDONR221-SLC22A9_STOP
Purpose: Gateway entry clone with codon-optimized ORF sequence for subcloning into custom expression vectors. Contains a STOP codon at the end of the codon-optimized ORF sequence.
Depositing lab: RESOLUTE Consortium & Giulio Superti-Furga. Depositing organization: CeMM Research Center for Molecular Medicine. Publication: The RESOLUTE consortium: unlocking SLC transporters for drug discovery. Superti-Furga G, Lackner D, Wiedmer T, Ingles-Prieto A, Barbosa B, Girardi E, Goldmann U, Gurtl B, Klavins K, Klimek C, Lindinger S, Lineiro-Retes E, Muller AC, Onstein S, Redinger G, Reil D, Sedlyarov V, Wolf G, Crawford M, Everley R, ... Steppan CM. Nat Rev Drug Discov. 2020 Jul;19(7):429-430. doi: 10.1038/d41573-020-00056-6. PubMed 32265506.
Backbone
  Vector backbone: pDONR221
  Backbone manufacturer: ThermoFisher Scientific
  Backbone size w/o insert (bp): 2550
  Vector type: Mammalian Expression
Growth in bacteria
  Bacterial resistance: Kanamycin, 50 μg/mL
  Growth temperature: 37°C
  Growth strain: NEB Stable
  Copy number: High Copy
Gene/Insert
  Gene/Insert name: SLC22A9 (alt name: OAT4, FLJ23666, UST3, OAT7)
  Species: H. sapiens (human)
  Insert size (bp): 1662
  Entrez Gene: SLC22A9 (a.k.a. HOAT4, OAT4, OAT7, UST3H, ust3)
  Cloning method: Gateway Cloning
  Sequencing primers: 5′ M13-fwd; 3′ M13-rev
Terms and licenses: Academic/Nonprofit Terms; Industry Terms
Depositor comments: This plasmid contains a STOP codon at the end of the codon-optimized ORF. For the version of this plasmid that does not contain a STOP codon, please see Addgene plasmid 132001 For more information on the full Resolute plasmid collection, please see www.addgene.org/depositor-collections/re-solute/. Please provide your feedback on this plasmid to the RESOLUTE consortium by filling out their RESOLUTE repository feedback form: https://forms.office.com/Pages/ResponsePage.aspx?id=0e05yklzmkS7rjFGQL4N7z4feCLQvEJAmVcOCM_u885UN1JJRko0Ukg4TVQwNTZLOUxPQVJWT1NHUCQlQCN0PWcu
How to cite: pDONR221-SLC22A9_STOP was a gift from RESOLUTE Consortium & Giulio Superti-Furga (Addgene plasmid # 161167 ; http://n2t.net/addgene:161167 ; RRID:Addgene_161167)
