>Addgene plasmid #161167 | pDONR221-SLC22A9_STOP | depositor partial sequence | sequence record 312269 | Codon-optimized ORF of SLC22A9
ATGGCATTTCAGGACCTGCTGGGACACGCAGGCGATCTGTGGAGATTCCAGATCCTGCAGACCGTGTTTC
TGAGCATCTTCGCCGTGGCCACATACCTGCACTTTATGCTGGAGAACTTCACCGCCTTTATCCCTGGCCA
CAGGTGCTGGGTGCACATCCTGGACAACGATACCGTGTCTGACAATGATACAGGCGCCCTGAGCCAGGAC
GCACTGCTGAGGATCTCCATCCCCCTGGATTCTAATATGAGACCTGAGAAGTGTCGGAGATTTGTGCACC
CACAGTGGCAGCTGCTGCACCTGAACGGCACCTTCCCTAATACATCTGACGCCGATATGGAGCCATGCGT
GGACGGCTGGGTGTATGATCGCATCAGCTTCAGCTCCACCATCGTGACAGAGTGGGACCTGGTGTGCGAT
TCCCAGTCTCTGACCTCCGTGGCCAAGTTCGTGTTTATGGCAGGAATGATGGTGGGAGGAATCCTGGGAG
GACACCTGTCTGACCGGTTTGGCAGGCGCTTCGTGCTGAGATGGTGCTACCTGCAGGTGGCAATCGTGGG
AACCTGTGCCGCCCTGGCCCCAACATTTCTGATCTATTGCAGCCTGAGGTTCCTGTCCGGCATCGCCGCC
ATGAGCCTGATCACCAACACAATCATGCTGATCGCAGAGTGGGCAACCCACAGGTTCCAGGCAATGGGCA
TCACACTGGGCATGTGCCCCTCCGGCATCGCCTTTATGACCCTGGCAGGACTGGCCTTCGCCATCAGGGA
CTGGCACATCCTGCAGCTGGTGGTGAGCGTGCCTTACTTCGTGATCTTTCTGACATCTAGCTGGCTGCTG
GAGTCCGCCAGGTGGCTGATCATCAACAATAAGCCAGAGGAGGGCCTGAAGGAGCTGAGGAAGGCAGCAC
ACCGCAGCGGAATGAAGAACGCCCGGGATACCCTGACACTGGAGATCCTGAAGTCCACCATGAAGAAGGA
GCTGGAGGCCGCCCAGAAGAAGAAGCCCTCTCTGTGCGAGATGCTGCACATGCCTAATATCTGTAAGAGG
ATCAGCCTGCTGTCCTTCACCCGCTTTGCCAACTTCATGGCCTACTTCGGCCTGAATCTGCACGTGCAGC
ACCTGGGCAACAACGTGTTCCTGCTGCAGACACTGTTCGGCGCCGTGATCCTGCTGGCAAACTGCGTGGC
ACCATGGGCCCTGAAGTATATGAATCGGAGAGCCTCTCAGATGCTGCTGATGTTTCTGCTGGCCATCTGT
CTGCTGGCCATCATCTTCGTGCCTCAGGAGATGCAGACCCTGAGAGAGGTGCTGGCCACACTGGGACTGG
GAGCATCCGCCCTGGCCAACACACTGGCCTTTGCCCACGGCAATGAAGTGATCCCAACCATCATCAGGGC
AAGGGCAATGGGCATCAACGCCACATTCGCCAATATCGCAGGCGCCCTGGCACCACTGATGATGATCCTG
AGCGTGTACAGCCCCCCTCTGCCATGGATCATCTATGGCGTGTTCCCCTTTATCTCCGGCTTCGCCTTTC
TGCTGCTGCCTGAGACCCGGAACAAGCCACTGTTTGACACAATCCAGGATGAGAAGAATGAGCGGAAGGA
CCCAAGAGAGCCCAAGCAGGAGGATCCCAGAGTGGAGGTGACCCAGTTCTAA
